>Addgene plasmid #113961 | pCEP4-HLA-c-myc-optiT1R3 ECD-MHC | depositor full sequence | sequence record 215291 | pCEP4-HLA-c-myc-optiT1R3 ECD-MHC sequence 12253 bps
CTCGAGGCCGGCAAGGCCGGATCCAGACATGATAAGATACATTGATGAGTTTGGACAAACCACAACTAGA
ATGCAGTGAAAAAAATGCTTTATTTGTGAAATTTGTGATGCTATTGCTTTATTTGTAACCATTATAAGCT
GCAATAAACAAGTTAACAACAACAATTGCATTCATTTTATGTTTCAGGTTCAGGGGGAGGTGGGGAGGTT
TTTTAAAGCAAGTAAAACCTCTACAAATGTGGTATGGCTGATTATGATCCGGCTGCCTCGCGCGTTTCGG
TGATGACGGTGAAAACCTCTGACACATGCAGCTCCCGGAGACGGTCACAGCTTGTCTGTAAGCGGATGCC
GGGAGCAGACAAGCCCGTCAGGGCGCGTCAGCGGGTGTTGGCGGGTGTCGGGGCGCAGCCATGACCGGTC
GACTCTAGAGCCCCGCCGCCGGACGAACTAAACCTGACTACGGCATCTCTGCCCCTTCTTCGCTGGTACG
AGGAGCGCTTTTGTTTTGTATTCGGGGCAGTGCATGTAATCCCTTCAGTTGGTTGGTACAACTTGCCAAC
TGGGCCCTGTTCCACATGTGACACGGGGGGGGACCAAACACAAAGGGGTTCTCTGACTGTAGTTGACATC
CTTATAAATGGATGTGCACATTTGCCAACACTGAGTGGCTTTCATCCTGGAGCAGACTTTGCATGCTGTG
GACTGCAACACAACATTGCCTTTATGTGTAACTCTTGGCTGAAGCTCTTACACCAATGCTGGGGGACATG
TACCTCCCAGGGGCCCAGGAAGACTACGGGAGGCTACACCAACGTCAATCAGAGGGGCCTGTGTAGCTAC
CGATAAGCGGACCCTCAAGAGGGCATTAGCAATAGTGTTTATAAGGCCCCCTTGTTAACCCTAAACGGGT
AGCATATGCTTCCCGGGTAGTAGTATATACTATCCAGACTAACCCTAATTCAATAGCATATGTTACCCAA
CGGGAAGCATATGCTATCGAATTAGGGTTAGTAAAAGGGTCCTAAGGAACAGCGATATCTCCCACCCCAT
GAGCTGTCACGGTTTTATTTACATGGGGTCAGGATTCCACGAGGGTAGTGAACCATTTTAGTCACAAGGG
CAGTGGCTGAAGATCAAGGAGCGGGCAGTGAACTCTCCTGAATCTTCGCCTGCTTCTTCATTCTCCTTCG
TTTAGCTAATAGAATAACTGCTGAGTTGTGAACAGTAAGGTGTATGTGAGGTGCTCGAAAACAAGGTTTC
AGGTGACGCCCCCAGAATAAAATTTGGACGGGGGGTTCAGTGGTGGCATTGTGCTATGACACCAATATAA
CCCTCACAAACCCCTTGGGCAATAAATACTAGTGTAGGAATGAAACATTCTGAATATCTTTAACAATAGA
AATCCATGGGGTGGGGACAAGCCGTAAAGACTGGATGTCCATCTCACACGAATTTATGGCTATGGGCAAC
ACATAATCCTAGTGCAATATGATACTGGGGTTATTAAGATGTGTCCCAGGCAGGGACCAAGACAGGTGAA
CCATGTTGTTACACTCTATTTGTAACAAGGGGAAAGAGAGTGGACGCCGACAGCAGCGGACTCCACTGGT
TGTCTCTAACACCCCCGAAAATTAAACGGGGCTCCACGCCAATGGGGCCCATAAACAAAGACAAGTGGCC
ACTCTTTTTTTTGAAATTGTGGAGTGGGGGCACGCGTCAGCCCCCACACGCCGCCCTGCGGTTTTGGACT
GTAAAATAAGGGTGTAATAACTTGGCTGATTGTAACCCCGCTAACCACTGCGGTCAAACCACTTGCCCAC
AAAACCACTAATGGCACCCCGGGGAATACCTGCATAAGTAGGTGGGCGGGCCAAGATAGGGGCGCGATTG
CTGCGATCTGGAGGACAAATTACACACACTTGCGCCTGAGCGCCAAGCACAGGGTTGTTGGTCCTCATAT
TCACGAGGTCGCTGAGAGCACGGTGGGCTAATGTTGCCATGGGTAGCATATACTACCCAAATATCTGGAT
AGCATATGCTATCCTAATCTATATCTGGGTAGCATAGGCTATCCTAATCTATATCTGGGTAGCATATGCT
ATCCTAATCTATATCTGGGTAGTATATGCTATCCTAATTTATATCTGGGTAGCATAGGCTATCCTAATCT
ATATCTGGGTAGCATATGCTATCCTAATCTATATCTGGGTAGTATATGCTATCCTAATCTGTATCCGGGT
AGCATATGCTATCCTAATAGAGATTAGGGTAGTATATGCTATCCTAATTTATATCTGGGTAGCATATACT
ACCCAAATATCTGGATAGCATATGCTATCCTAATCTATATCTGGGTAGCATATGCTATCCTAATCTATAT
CTGGGTAGCATAGGCTATCCTAATCTATATCTGGGTAGCATATGCTATCCTAATCTATATCTGGGTAGTA
TATGCTATCCTAATTTATATCTGGGTAGCATAGGCTATCCTAATCTATATCTGGGTAGCATATGCTATCC
TAATCTATATCTGGGTAGTATATGCTATCCTAATCTGTATCCGGGTAGCATATGCTATCCTCATGCATAT
ACAGTCAGCATATGATACCCAGTAGTAGAGTGGGAGTGCTATCCTTTGCATATGCCGCCACCTCCCAAGG
GGGCGTGAATTTTCGCTGCTTGTCCTTTTCCTGCATGCTGGTTGCTCCCATTCTTAGGTGAATTTAAGGA
GGCCAGGCTAAAGCCGTCGCATGTCTGATTGCTCACCAGGTAAATGTCGCTAATGTTTTCCAACGCGAGA
AGGTGTTGAGCGCGGAGCTGAGTGACGTGACAACATGGGTATGCCCAATTGCCCCATGTTGGGAGGACGA
AAATGGTGACAAGACAGATGGCCAGAAATACACCAACAGCACGCATGATGTCTACTGGGGATTTATTCTT
TAGTGCGGGGGAATACACGGCTTTTAATACGATTGAGGGCGTCTCCTAACAAGTTACATCACTCCTGCCC
TTCCTCACCCTCATCTCCATCACCTCCTTCATCTCCGTCATCTCCGTCATCACCCTCCGCGGCAGCCCCT
TCCACCATAGGTGGAAACCAGGGAGGCAAATCTACTCCATCGTCAAAGCTGCACACAGTCACCCTGATAT
TGCAGGTAGGAGCGGGCTTTGTCATAACAAGGTCCTTAATCGCATCCTTCAAAACCTCAGCAAATATATG
AGTTTGTAAAAAGACCATGAAATAACAGACAATGGACTCCCTTAGCGGGCCAGGTTGTGGGCCGGGTCCA
GGGGCCATTCCAAAGGGGAGACGACTCAATGGTGTAAGACGACATTGTGGAATAGCAAGGGCAGTTCCTC
GCCTTAGGTTGTAAAGGGAGGTCTTACTACCTCCATATACGAACACACCGGCGACCCAAGTTCCTTCGTC
GGTAGTCCTTTCTACGTGACTCCTAGCCAGGAGAGCTCTTAAACCTTCTGCAATGTTCTCAAATTTCGGG
TTGGAACCTCCTTGACCACGATGCTTTCCAAACCACCCTCCTTTTTTGCGCCTGCCTCCATCACCCTGAC
CCCGGGGTCCAGTGCTTGGGCCTTCTCCTGGGTCATCTGCGGGGCCCTGCTCTATCGCTCCCGGGGGCAC
GTCAGGCTCACCATCTGGGCCACCTTCTTGGTGGTATTCAAAATAATCGGCTTCCCCTACAGGGTGGAAA
AATGGCCTTCTACCTGGAGGGGGCCTGCGCGGTGGAGACCCGGATGATGATGACTGACTACTGGGACTCC
TGGGCCTCTTTTCTCCACGTCCACGACCTCTCCCCCTGGCTCTTTCACGACTTCCCCCCCTGGCTCTTTC
ACGTCCTCTACCCCGGCGGCCTCCACTACCTCCTCGACCCCGGCCTCCACTACCTCCTCGACCCCGGCCT
CCACTGCCTCCTCGACCCCGGCCTCCACCTCCTGCTCCTGCCCCTCCTGCTCCTGCCCCTCCTCCTGCTC
CTGCCCCTCCTGCCCCTCCTGCTCCTGCCCCTCCTGCCCCTCCTGCTCCTGCCCCTCCTGCCCCTCCTGC
TCCTGCCCCTCCTGCCCCTCCTCCTGCTCCTGCCCCTCCTGCCCCTCCTCCTGCTCCTGCCCCTCCTGCC
CCTCCTGCTCCTGCCCCTCCTGCCCCTCCTGCTCCTGCCCCTCCTGCCCCTCCTGCTCCTGCCCCTCCTG
CTCCTGCCCCTCCTGCTCCTGCCCCTCCTGCTCCTGCCCCTCCTGCCCCTCCTGCCCCTCCTCCTGCTCC
TGCCCCTCCTGCTCCTGCCCCTCCTGCCCCTCCTGCCCCTCCTGCTCCTGCCCCTCCTCCTGCTCCTGCC
CCTCCTGCCCCTCCTGCCCCTCCTCCTGCTCCTGCCCCTCCTGCCCCTCCTCCTGCTCCTGCCCCTCCTC
CTGCTCCTGCCCCTCCTGCCCCTCCTGCCCCTCCTCCTGCTCCTGCCCCTCCTGCCCCTCCTCCTGCTCC
TGCCCCTCCTCCTGCTCCTGCCCCTCCTGCCCCTCCTGCCCCTCCTCCTGCTCCTGCCCCTCCTCCTGCT
CCTGCCCCTCCTGCCCCTCCTGCCCCTCCTGCCCCTCCTCCTGCTCCTGCCCCTCCTCCTGCTCCTGCCC
CTCCTGCTCCTGCCCCTCCCGCTCCTGCTCCTGCTCCTGTTCCACCGTGGGTCCCTTTGCAGCCAATGCA
ACTTGGACGTTTTTGGGGTCTCCGGACACCATCTCTATGTCTTGGCCCTGATCCTGAGCCGCCCGGGGCT
CCTGGTCTTCCGCCTCCTCGTCCTCGTCCTCTTCCCCGTCCTCGTCCATGGTTATCACCCCCTCTTCTTT
GAGGTCCACTGCCGCCGGAGCCTTCTGGTCCAGATGTGTCTCCCTTCTCTCCTAGGCCATTTCCAGGTCC
TGTACCTGGCCCCTCGTCAGACATGATTCACACTAAAAGAGATCAATAGACATCTTTATTAGACGACGCT
CAGTGAATACAGGGAGTGCAGACTCCTGCCCCCTCCAACAGCCCCCCCACCCTCATCCCCTTCATGGTCG
CTGTCAGACAGATCCAGGTCTGAAAATTCCCCATCCTCCGAACCATCCTCGTCCTCATCACCAATTACTC
GCAGCCCGGAAAACTCCCGCTGAACATCCTCAAGATTTGCGTCCTGAGCCTCAAGCCAGGCCTCAAATTC
CTCGTCCCCCTTTTTGCTGGACGGTAGGGATGGGGATTCTCGGGACCCCTCCTCTTCCTCTTCAAGGTCA
CCAGACAGAGATGCTACTGGGGCAACGGAAGAAAAGCTGGGTGCGGCCTGTGAGGATCAGCTTATCGATG
ATAAGCTGTCAAACATGAGAATTCTTGAAGACGAAAGGGCCTCGTGATACGCCTATTTTTATAGGTTAAT
GTCATGATAATAATGGTTTCTTAGACGTCAGGTGGCACTTTTCGGGGAAATGTGCGCGGAACCCCTATTT
GTTTATTTTTCTAAATACATTCAAATATGTATCCGCTCATGAGACAATAACCCTGATAAATGCTTCAATA
ATATTGAAAAAGGAAGAGTATGAGTATTCAACATTTCCGTGTCGCCCTTATTCCCTTTTTTGCGGCATTT
TGCCTTCCTGTTTTTGCTCACCCAGAAACGCTGGTGAAAGTAAAAGATGCTGAAGATCAGTTGGGTGCAC
GAGTGGGTTACATCGAACTGGATCTCAACAGCGGTAAGATCCTTGAGAGTTTTCGCCCCGAAGAACGTTT
TCCAATGATGAGCACTTTTAAAGTTCTGCTATGTGGCGCGGTATTATCCCGTGTTGACGCCGGGCAAGAG
CAACTCGGTCGCCGCATACACTATTCTCAGAATGACTTGGTTGAGTACTCACCAGTCACAGAAAAGCATC
TTACGGATGGCATGACAGTAAGAGAATTATGCAGTGCTGCCATAACCATGAGTGATAACACTGCGGCCAA
CTTACTTCTGACAACGATCGGAGGACCGAAGGAGCTAACCGCTTTTTTGCACAACATGGGGGATCATGTA
ACTCGCCTTGATCGTTGGGAACCGGAGCTGAATGAAGCCATACCAAACGACGAGCGTGACACCACGATGC
CTGCAGCAATGGCAACAACGTTGCGCAAACTATTAACTGGCGAACTACTTACTCTAGCTTCCCGGCAACA
ATTAATAGACTGGATGGAGGCGGATAAAGTTGCAGGACCACTTCTGCGCTCGGCCCTTCCGGCTGGCTGG
TTTATTGCTGATAAATCTGGAGCCGGTGAGCGTGGGTCTCGCGGTATCATTGCAGCACTGGGGCCAGATG
GTAAGCCCTCCCGTATCGTAGTTATCTACACGACGGGGAGTCAGGCAACTATGGATGAACGAAATAGACA
GATCGCTGAGATAGGTGCCTCACTGATTAAGCATTGGTAACTGTCAGACCAAGTTTACTCATATATACTT
TAGATTGATTTAAAACTTCATTTTTAATTTAAAAGGATCTAGGTGAAGATCCTTTTTGATAATCTCATGA
CCAAAATCCCTTAACGTGAGTTTTCGTTCCACTGAGCGTCAGACCCCGTAGAAAAGATCAAAGGATCTTC
TTGAGATCCTTTTTTTCTGCGCGTAATCTGCTGCTTGCAAACAAAAAAACCACCGCTACCAGCGGTGGTT
TGTTTGCCGGATCAAGAGCTACCAACTCTTTTTCCGAAGGTAACTGGCTTCAGCAGAGCGCAGATACCAA
ATACTGTCCTTCTAGTGTAGCCGTAGTTAGGCCACCACTTCAAGAACTCTGTAGCACCGCCTACATACCT
CGCTCTGCTAATCCTGTTACCAGTGGCTGCTGCCAGTGGCGATAAGTCGTGTCTTACCGGGTTGGACTCA
AGACGATAGTTACCGGATAAGGCGCAGCGGTCGGGCTGAACGGGGGGTTCGTGCACACAGCCCAGCTTGG
AGCGAACGACCTACACCGAACTGAGATACCTACAGCGTGAGCTATGAGAAAGCGCCACGCTTCCCGAAGG
GAGAAAGGCGGACAGGTATCCGGTAAGCGGCAGGGTCGGAACAGGAGAGCGCACGAGGGAGCTTCCAGGG
GGAAACGCCTGGTATCTTTATAGTCCTGTCGGGTTTCGCCACCTCTGACTTGAGCGTCGATTTTTGTGAT
GCTCGTCAGGGGGGCGGAGCCTATGGAAAAACGCCAGCAACGCGGCCTTTTTACGGTTCCTGGCCTTTTG
CTGCGCCGCGTGCGGCTGCTGGAGATGGCGGACGCGATGGATATGTTCTGCCAAGGGTTGGTTTGCGCAT
TCACAGTTCTCCGCAAGAATTGATTGGCTCCAATTCTTGGAGTGGTGAATCCGTTAGCGAGGTGCCGCCG
GCTTCCATTCAGGTCGAGGTGGCCCGGCTCCATGCACCGCGACGCAACGCGGGGAGGCAGACAAGGTATA
GGGCGGCGCCTACAATCCATGCCAACCCGTTCCATGTGCTCGCCGAGGCGGCATAAATCGCCGTGACGAT
CAGCGGTCCAGTGATCGAAGTTAGGCTGGTAAGAGCCGCGAGCGATCCTTGAAGCTGTCCCTGATGGTCG
TCATCTACCTGCCTGGACAGCATGGCCTGCAACGCGGGCATCCCGATGCCGCCGGAAGCGAGAAGAATCA
TAATGGGGAAGGCCATCCAGCCTCGCGTCGCGAACGCCAGCAAGACGTAGCCCAGCGCGTCGGCCGCCAT
GCCCTGCTTCATCCCCGTGGCCCGTTGCTCGCGTTTGCTGGCGGTGTCCCCGGAAGAAATATATTTGCAT
GTCTTTAGTTCTATGATGACACAAACCCCGCCCAGCGTCTTGTCATTGGCGAATTCGAACACGCAGATGC
AGTCGGGGCGGCGCGGTCCCAGGTCCACTTCGCATATTAAGGTGACGCGTGTGGCCTCGAACACCGAGCG
ACCCTGCAGCGACCCGCTTAACAGCGTCAACAGCGTGCCGCAGATCCCGGGCAATGAGATATGAAAAAGC
CTGAACTCACCGCGACGTCTGTCGAGAAGTTTCTGATCGAAAAGTTCGACAGCGTCTCCGACCTGATGCA
GCTCTCGGAGGGCGAAGAATCTCGTGCTTTCAGCTTCGATGTAGGAGGGCGTGGATATGTCCTGCGGGTA
AATAGCTGCGCCGATGGTTTCTACAAAGATCGTTATGTTTATCGGCACTTTGCATCGGCCGCGCTCCCGA
TTCCGGAAGTGCTTGACATTGGGGAATTCAGCGAGAGCCTGACCTATTGCATCTCCCGCCGTGCACAGGG
TGTCACGTTGCAAGACCTGCCTGAAACCGAACTGCCCGCTGTTCTGCAGCCGGTCGCGGAGGCCATGGAT
GCGATCGCTGCGGCCGATCTTAGCCAGACGAGCGGGTTCGGCCCATTCGGACCGCAAGGAATCGGTCAAT
ACACTACATGGCGTGATTTCATATGCGCGATTGCTGATCCCCATGTGTATCACTGGCAAACTGTGATGGA
CGACACCGTCAGTGCGTCCGTCGCGCAGGCTCTCGATGAGCTGATGCTTTGGGCCGAGGACTGCCCCGAA
GTCCGGCACCTCGTGCACGCGGATTTCGGCTCCAACAATGTCCTGACGGACAATGGCCGCATAACAGCGG
TCATTGACTGGAGCGAGGCGATGTTCGGGGATTCCCAATACGAGGTCGCCAACATCTTCTTCTGGAGGCC
GTGGTTGGCTTGTATGGAGCAGCAGACGCGCTACTTCGAGCGGAGGCATCCGGAGCTTGCAGGATCGCCG
CGGCTCCGGGCGTATATGCTCCGCATTGGTCTTGACCAACTCTATCAGAGCTTGGTTGACGGCAATTTCG
ATGATGCAGCTTGGGCGCAGGGTCGATGCGACGCAATCGTCCGATCCGGAGCCGGGACTGTCGGGCGTAC
ACAAATCGCCCGCAGAAGCGCGGCCGTCTGGACCGATGGCTGTGTAGAAGTACTCGCCGATAGTGGAAAC
CGACGCCCCAGCACTCGTCCGAGGGCAAAGGAATAGGGGAGATGGGGGAGGCTAACTGAAACACGGAAGG
AGACAATACCGGAAGGAACCCGCGCTATGACGGCAATAAAAAGACAGAATAAAACGCACGGGTGTTGGGT
CGTTTGTTCATAAACGCGGGGTTCGGTCCCAGGGCTGGCACTCTGTCGATACCCCACCGAGACCCCATTG
GGGCCAATACGCCCGCGTTTCTTCCTTTTCCCCACCCCACCCCCCAAGTTCGGGTGAAGGCCCAGGGCTC
GCAGCCAACGTCGGGGCGGCAGGCCCTGCCATAGCCACTGGCCCCGTGGGTTAGGGACGGGGTCCCCCAT
GGGGAATGGTTTATGGTTCGTGGGGGTTATTATTTTGGGCGTTGCGTGGGGTCTGGTCCACGACTGGACT
GAGCAGACAGACCCATGGTTTTTGGATGGCCTGGGCATGGACCGCATGTACTGGCGCGACACGAACACCG
GGCGTCTGTGGCTGCCAAACACCCCCGACCCCCAAAAACCACCGCGCGGATTTCTGGCGTGCCAAGCTAG
TCGACCAATTCTCATGTTTGACAGCTTATCATCGCAGATCCGGGCAACGTTGTTGCATTGCTGCAGGCGC
AGAACTGGTAGGTATGGAAGATCTATACATTGAATCAATATTGGCAATTAGCCATATTAGTCATTGGTTA
TATAGCATAAATCAATATTGGCTATTGGCCATTGCATACGTTGTATCTATATCATAATATGTACATTTAT
ATTGGCTCATGTCCAATATGACCGCCATGTTGACATTGATTATTGACTAGTTATTAATAGTAATCAATTA
CGGGGTCATTAGTTCATAGCCCATATATGGAGTTCCGCGTTACATAACTTACGGTAAATGGCCCGCCTGG
CTGACCGCCCAACGACCCCCGCCCATTGACGTCAATAATGACGTATGTTCCCATAGTAACGCCAATAGGG
ACTTTCCATTGACGTCAATGGGTGGAGTATTTACGGTAAACTGCCCACTTGGCAGTACATCAAGTGTATC
ATATGCCAAGTCCGCCCCCTATTGACGTCAATGACGGTAAATGGCCCGCCTGGCATTATGCCCAGTACAT
GACCTTACGGGACTTTCCTACTTGGCAGTACATCTACGTATTAGTCATCGCTATTACCATGGTGATGCGG
TTTTGGCAGTACACCAATGGGCGTGGATAGCGGTTTGACTCACGGGGATTTCCAAGTCTCCACCCCATTG
ACGTCAATGGGAGTTTGTTTTGGCACCAAAATCAACGGGACTTTCCAAAATGTCGTAATAACCCCGCCCC
GTTGACGCAAATGGGCGGTAGGCGTGTACGGTGGGAGGTCTATATAAGCAGAGCTCGTTTAGTGAACCGT
CAGATCTCTAGAAGCTGGGTACCAGCTGCTAGCGCCACCATGGCCGTCATGGCGCCCCGAACCCTCGTCC
TGCTACTCTCGGGGGCCCTGGCCCTGACCCAGACCTGGGCGGGCTCCGAACAAAAGCTTATTTCTGAAGA
GGACTTGGGAGGATCCGCGCCCCTGTGCCTGTCTCAGCAGCTGAGGATGAAGGGCGACTACGTGTTGGGA
GGGCTGTTTCCGTTGGGCGAGGCAGAGGAGGCGGGTTTGAGATCACGGACTCGACCGAGCTCCCCCGTTT
GTACCAGATTCTCCTCAAACGGCCTCCTGTGGGCTCTGGCTATGAAGATGGCCGTGGAGGAAATCAACAA
CAAGAGCGATCTGCTGCCGGGACTGCGGCTGGGTTACGACCTGTTTGACACTTGTTCAGAACCTGTCGTG
GCAATGAAGCCCAGCCTGATGTTCCTGGCGAAGGCCGGTAGTAGGGACATAGCCGCCTACTGCAATTATA
CGCAGTACCAGCCCAGGGTGCTCGCTGTGATAGGCCCCCACAGCAGTGAGCTTGCGATGGTCACCGGTAA
GTTCTTCTCATTCTTCCTGATGCCCCAAGTGAGTTACGGCGCCAGCATGGAATTGCTTAGCGCGAGGGAG
ACCTTTCCCAGTTTCTTTAGGACCGTTCCAAGCGATAGGGTACAACTGACCGCAGCGGCCGAGCTGTTGC
AAGAATTTGGCTGGAACTGGGTCGCCGCATTGGGCAGCGACGATGAATACGGGAGGCAAGGTCTGAGCAT
CTTCTCCGCGCTGGCCGCAGCAAGGGGTATCTGTATCGCCCACGAGGGACTGGTCCCACTGCCTAGGGCC
GATGACAGCAGGCTCGGTAAAGTTCAGGACGTGCTCCACCAGGTAAACCAGAGTAGCGTGCAAGTGGTGT
TGCTGTTTGCCAGCGTCCATGCCGCGCACGCTCTGTTCAACTACAGCATCTCCAGCCGACTGTCCCCGAA
GGTATGGGTAGCGAGCGAGGCGTGGCTGACCAGCGACCTCGTTATGGGGCTCCCCGGTATGGCCCAGATG
GGGACCGTGCTTGGGTTTTTGCAGAGGGGTGCACAATTGCACGAGTTCCCCCAATACGTGAAAACGCACC
TGGCCCTGGCTACCGACCCCGCCTTCTGTAGTGCCCTTGGTGAGAGGGAGCAAGGACTGGAGGAGGATGT
CGTAGGACAGAGGTGCCCCCAGTGCGACTGCATCACCTTGCAGAACGTGAGTGCTGGACTGAATCACCAC
CAGACGTTCTCTGTGTATGCCGCCGTATACAGCGTCGCACAAGCTCTTCACAATACACTTCAGTGCAACG
CGAGCGGCTGTCCCGCGCAGGACCCGGTGAAACCCTGGCAGCTCCTTGAGAACATGTATAACCTCACCTT
CCATGTTGGCGGATTGCCCCTTCGCTTCGATAGCAGCGGAAACGTGGACATGGAGTACGATTTGAAACTC
TGGGTGTGGCAAGGCAGCGTGCCGAGGCTGCACGACGTGGGGAGATTCAACGGATCTCTCAGGACTGAGA
GGCTTAAGATCAGGTGGCACACCAGTGACAACCAGAAGCCTGTGAGCAGGTGCTCTAGGCAATGCCAAGA
GGGACAGGTCCGCAGGGTGAAGGGTTTTCATTCCTGCTGCTACGATTGTGTCGATTGCGAAGCCGGAAGC
TATAGGCAGAATCCCGATGATATCGCCTGTACATTTTGTGGGCAAGACGAGTGGAGCCCGGAGAGGAGCA
CAAGATGTTTCAGACGAAGGAGTAGGTTTCTGGCCATCGCTATCCCCATCATGGGTATCGTTGCTGGCCT
GGTTGTCCTTGCAGCTGTAGTCACTGGAGCTGCGGTCGCTGCTGTGCTGTGGAGAAAGAAGAGCTCAGAT
TGA
Features (pLannotate 1.2.2; 22 found; start..end, strand, type, name):
     20..154     -  polyA_signal   SV40 poly(A) signal: SV40 polyadenylation signal
    177..259     -  CDS            large T antigen (fragment): large T antigen from SV40 (simian virus 40)
    262..302     +  CDS            rop (fragment): Rop protein, which maintains plasmids at low copy number; rop
    904..2693    -  rep_origin     oriP: Epstein-Barr virus oriP replication origin (Yates et al., 2000)
   2698..2916    -  CDS            gL (fragment): GL_EBVB9 - Experimental evidence at protein level: Swiss-Prot protein existence level 1. The heterodimer glycoprotein H-glycoprotein L is required for the fusion of viral and plasma membranes leading to virus entry into the host cell. Acts as a functional inhibitor of gH and maintains gH in an inhibited form. Upon binding to host integrins, gL dissociates from gH leading to activation of the viral fusion glycoproteins gB and gH. Fusion of EBV with B-lymphocytes requires the additional receptor- binding protein gp42, which forms a complex with gH/gL. The heterodimer gH/gL targets also host EPHA
   2999..4924    -  CDS            EBNA1: Epstein-Barr nuclear antigen 1, also known as EBNA-1 crucial for latent viral infection, and for episomal amplification of vectors containing the oriP origin (Okita et al., 2013)
   4962..5306    -  CDS            BRRF2_EBVB9 (fragment): Protein inferred from homology: Swiss-Prot protein existence level 3. From Epstein-Barr virus (strain B95-8) (HHV-4) (Human herpesvirus 4).
   5309..5332    -  promoter       tet promoter (fragment): E. coli promoter for tetracycline efflux protein gene
   5445..5549    +  promoter       AmpR promoter: bla
   5550..6410    +  CDS            AmpR: β-lactamase; bla; confers resistance to ampicillin, carbenicillin, and related antibiotics
   6581..7169    +  rep_origin     ori: high-copy-number ColE1/pMB1/pBR322/pUC origin of replication
   7359..7703    -  CDS            TcR (fragment): tetracycline efflux protein; tet; confers resistance to tetracycline
   7786..7931    +  promoter       HSV TK promoter: herpes simplex virus thymidine kinase promoter
   7971..8996    +  CDS            HygR: aminoglycoside phosphotransferase from E. coli; aph(4)-Ia; confers resistance to hygromycin
   9061..9109    +  polyA_signal   HSV TK poly(A) signal: herpes simplex virus thymidine kinase polyadenylation signal (Cole and Stacy, 1985)
   9309..9533    +  CDS            gH (fragment): GH_HHV11 - Experimental evidence at protein level: Swiss-Prot protein existence level 1. The heterodimer glycoprotein H-glycoprotein L is required for the fusion of viral and plasma membranes leading to virus entry into the host cell. Following initial binding to host receptor, membrane fusion is mediated by the fusion machinery composed of gB and the heterodimer gH/gL. May also be involved in the fusion between the virion envelope and the outer nuclear membrane during virion morphogenesis. From Human herpesvirus 1 (strain 17) (HHV-1) (Human herpes simplex virus 1).
   9762..10141   +  enhancer       CMV enhancer: human cytomegalovirus immediate early enhancer
  10143..10342   +  promoter       CMV promoter: human cytomegalovirus (CMV) immediate early promoter
  10400..10477   +  CDS            HLA-A (fragment): HLAA_HUMAN - Also known as HLAA. Experimental evidence at protein level: Swiss-Prot protein existence level 1. Allele A*74:01: Presents immunodominant HIV-1 epitopes derived from gag-pol (GQMVHQAISPR, QIYPGIKVR) and rev (RQIHSISER), carrying an aliphatic residue at position 2 and Arg anchor residue at the C-terminus. May contribute to viral load control in chronic HIV-1 infection. From Homo sapiens (Human).
  10481..10507   +  CDS            Myc (fragment): Myc (human c-Myc proto-oncogene) epitope tag
  10508..12145   +  CDS            TAS1R3 (fragment): TS1R3_HUMAN - Also known as T1R3, TR3. Experimental evidence at protein level: Swiss-Prot protein existence level 1. Putative taste receptor. TAS1R1/TAS1R3 responds to the umami taste stimulus (the taste of monosodium glutamate). TAS1R2/TAS1R3 recognizes diverse natural and synthetic sweeteners. TAS1R3 is essential for the recognition and response to the disaccharide trehalose (By similarity). Sequence differences within and between species can significantly influence the selectivity and specificity of taste responses. From Homo sapiens (Human).
  12152..24      +  CDS            HLA-E (fragment) (across the origin): HLAE_HUMAN - Also known as HLA-6.2, HLAE. Experimental evidence at protein level: Swiss-Prot protein existence level 1. (Microbial infection) Upon SARS-CoV-2 infection, may contribute to functional exhaustion of cytotoxic NK cells and CD8- positive T cells (PubMed:32859121). Binds SARS-CoV-2 S/Spike protein S1-derived peptide (LQPRTFLL) expressed on the surface of lung epithelial cells, inducing NK cell exhaustion and dampening antiviral immune surveillance (PubMed:32859121). From Homo sapiens (Human).
