[The description below was written by a language model from this plasmid's Addgene catalogue record and pLannotate feature annotations shown in this document.]
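Description:
pCEP4-HLA-c-myc-optiT1R3 ECD-MHC is a mammalian expression plasmid of about 12.3 kb built on the Invitrogen pCEP4 episomal backbone. In E. coli it replicates from a high-copy ColE1/pUC-type origin and is selected with ampicillin through the β-lactamase gene. In mammalian cells, the Epstein-Barr virus oriP origin together with the encoded EBNA1 protein allows the plasmid to persist as an extrachromosomal episome in permissive primate cells. A hygromycin resistance cassette, driven by the HSV thymidine kinase promoter and ended by the TK polyadenylation signal, provides selection. Several short annotated fragments (rop, tetracycline resistance, herpesvirus glycoprotein and SV40 large T pieces) appear to be backbone remnants rather than functional elements.

The payload, cloned between NheI and XhoI, is expressed from the CMV immediate-early enhancer/promoter and terminated by the SV40 poly(A) signal. It encodes a chimeric protein that starts with the signal peptide of the HLA class I A-2 alpha chain, followed by a c-myc epitope tag. Next comes the human codon-optimized extracellular domain of human T1R3 (TAS1R3, residues 21–563), and the protein ends in a transmembrane helix from MHC class I; the annotation software labels this tether as an HLA-E-like fragment spanning the sequence origin. The native seven-transmembrane domain of this class C GPCR subunit is therefore replaced by a simple single-pass membrane anchor. The leader directs the protein into the secretory pathway, and the N-terminal tag should be exposed outside the cell, so surface-localized protein can be detected by antibody staining. The associated publication studied the architecture of the dimeric sweet taste receptor through co-trafficking of its subunits, which fits using this construct to test what the isolated extracellular domain contributes to surface expression and subunit association.
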