Addgene plasmid #113961: pCEP4-HLA-c-myc-optiT1R3 ECD-MHC
Purpose: mammalian expression plasmid for c-myc-tagged human codon-optimized human T1R3 extracellular domain with signal peptide of HLA class I histocompatibility antigen A-2 alpha chain fused to a canonical
Depositing lab: Erik Procko. Depositing organization: University of Illinois at Urbana-Champaign. Publication: Structural architecture of a dimeric class C GPCR based on co-trafficking of sweet taste receptor subunits. Park J, Selvam B, Sanematsu K, Shigemura N, Shukla D, Procko E. J Biol Chem. 2019 Feb 5. pii: RA118.006173. doi: 10.1074/jbc.RA118.006173. PubMed 30723160.
Backbone
  Vector backbone: pCEP4
  Backbone manufacturer: invitrogen
  Backbone size w/o insert (bp): 10393
  Vector type: Mammalian Expression
  Selectable markers: Hygromycin
Growth in bacteria
  Bacterial resistance: Ampicillin, 100 μg/mL
  Growth temperature: 37°C
  Growth strain: DH5alpha
  Copy number: High Copy
Gene/Insert
  Gene/Insert name: T1R3 (alt name: hT1R3)
  Species: H. sapiens (human)
  Insert size (bp): 1860
  Mutation: residues 21-563 fused to a transmembrane tether
  GenBank ID: NM_152228.2
  Entrez Gene: TAS1R3 (a.k.a. T1R3)
  Promoter: cmv
  Tag / fusion protein: Signal/leader sequence from HLA class I histocompatibility antigen A-2 alpha chain (HLA) (N terminal on insert); c-myc (N terminal on insert); TM helix from MHC class I (C terminal on insert)
  Cloning method: Restriction Enzyme; 5′ cloning site NheI (not destroyed); 3′ cloning site XhoI (not destroyed)
  Sequencing primers: 5′ CMV_fwd; 3′ EBV_rev
Terms and licenses: Academic/Nonprofit Terms; Industry Terms: Not Available to Industry
How to cite: pCEP4-HLA-c-myc-optiT1R3 ECD-MHC was a gift from Erik Procko (Addgene plasmid # 113961 ; http://n2t.net/addgene:113961 ; RRID:Addgene_113961)
