>Addgene plasmid #113961 | pCEP4-HLA-c-myc-optiT1R3 ECD-MHC | addgene partial sequence | sequence record 224175 | Addgene Partial NGS Result
GCCCTGCTTCATCCCCGTGGCCCGTTGCTCGCGTTTGCTGGCGGTGTCCCCGGAAGAAATATATTTGCAT
GTCTTTAGTTCTATGATGACACAAACCCCGCCCAGCGTCTTGTCATTGGCGAATTCGAACACGCAGATGC
AGTCGGGGCGGCGCGGTCCGAGGTCCACTTCGCATATTAAGGTGACGCGTGTGGCCTCGAACACCGAGCG
ACCCTGCAGCGACCCGCTTAACAGCGTCAACAGCGTGCCGCAGATCCCGGGGGGCAATGAGATATGAAAA
AGCCTGAACTCACCGCGACGTCTGTCGAGAAGTTTCTGATCGAAAAGTTCGACAGCGTCTCCGACCTGAT
GCAGCTCTCGGAGGGCGAAGAATCTCGTGCTTTCAGCTTCGATGTAGGAGGGCGTGGATATGTCCTGCGG
GTAAATAGCTGCGCCGATGGTTTCTACAAAGATCGTTATGTTTATCGGCACTTTGCATCGGCCGCGCTCC
CGATTCCGGAAGTGCTTGACATTGGGGAATTCAGCGAGAGCCTGACCTATTGCATCTCCCGCCGTGCACA
GGGTGTCACGTTGCAAGACCTGCCTGAAACCGAACTGCCCGCTGTTCTGCAGCCGGTCGCGGAGGCCATG
GATGCGATCGCTGCGGCCGATCTTAGCCAGACGAGCGGGTTCGGCCCATTCGGACCGCAAGGAATCGGTC
AATACACTACATGGCGTGATTTCATATGCGCGATTGCTGATCCCCATGTGTATCACTGGCAAACTGTGAT
GGACGACACCGTCAGTGCGTCCGTCGCGCAGGCTCTCGATGAGCTGATGCTTTGGGCCGAGGACTGCCCC
GAAGTCCGGCACCTCGTGCACGCGGATTTCGGCTCCAACAATGTCCTGACGGACAATGGCCGCATAACAG
CGGTCATTGACTGGAGCGAGGCGATGTTCGGGGATTCCCAATACGAGGTCGCCAACATCTTCTTCTGGAG
GCCGTGGTTGGCTTGTATGGAGCAGCAGACGCGCTACTTCGAGCGGAGGCATCCGGAGCTTGCAGGATCG
CCGCGGCTCCGGGCGTATATGCTCCGCATTGGTCTTGACCAACTCTATCAGAGCTTGGTTGACGGCAATT
TCGATGATGCAGCTTGGGCGCAGGGTCGATGCGACGCAATCGTCCGATCCGGAGCCGGGACTGTCGGGCG
TACACAAATCGCCCGCAGAAGCGCGGCCGTCTGGACCGATGGCTGTGTAGAAGTACTCGCCGATAGTGGA
AACCGACGCCCCAGCACTCGTCCGGATCGGGAGATGGGGGAGGCTAACTGAAACACGGAAGGAGACAATA
CCGGAAGGAACCCGCGCTATGACGGCAATAAAAAGACAGAATAAAACGCACGGGTGTTGGGTCGTTTGTT
CATAAACGCGGGGTTCGGTCCCAGGGCTGGCACTCTGTCGATACCCCACCGAGACCCCATTGGGGCCAAT
ACGCCCGCGTTTCTTCCTTTTCCCCACCCCACCCCCCAAGTTCGGGTGAAGGCCCAGGGCTCGCAGCCAA
CGTCGGGGCGGCAGGCCCTGCCATAGCCACTGGCCCCGTGGGTTAGGGACGGGGTCCCCCATGGGGAATG
GTTTATGGTTCGTGGGGGTTATTATTTTGGGCGTTGCGTGGGGTCAGGTCCACGACTGGACTGAGCAGAC
AGACCCATGGTTTTTGGATGGCCTGGGCATGGACCGCATGTACTGGCGCGACACGAACACCGGGCGTCTG
TGGCTGCCAAACACCCCCGACCCCCAAAAACCACCGCGCGGATTTCTGGCGTGCCAAGCTAGTCGACCAA
TTCTCATGTTTGACAGCTTATCATCGCAGATCCGGGCAACGTTGTTGCCATTGCTGCAGGCGCAGAACTG
GTAGGTATGGAAGATCTATACATTGAATCAATATTGGCAATTAGCCATATTAGTCATTGGTTATATAGCA
TAAATCAATATTGGCTATTGGCCATTGCATACGTTGTATCTATATCATAATATGTACATTTATATTGGCT
CATGTCCAATATGACCGCCATGTTGACATTGATTATTGACTAGTTATTAATAGTAATCAATTACGGGGTC
ATTAGTTCATAGCCCATATATGGAGTTCCGCGTTACATAACTTACGGTAAATGGCCCGCCTGGCTGACCG
CCCAACGACCCCCGCCCATTGACGTCAATAATGACGTATGTTCCCATAGTAACGCCAATAGGGACTTTCC
ATTGACGTCAATGGGTGGAGTATTTACGGTAAACTGCCCACTTGGCAGTACATCAAGTGTATCATATGCC
AAGTCCGCCCCCTATTGACGTCAATGACGGTAAATGGCCCGCCTGGCATTATGCCCAGTACATGACCTTA
CGGGACTTTCCTACTTGGCAGTACATCTACGTATTAGTCATCGCTATTACCATGGTGATGCGGTTTTGGC
AGTACACCAATGGGCGTGGATAGCGGTTTGACTCACGGGGATTTCCAAGTCTCCACCCCATTGACGTCAA
TGGGAGTTTGTTTTGGCACCAAAATCAACGGGACTTTCCAAAATGTCGTAATAACCCCGCCCCGTTGACG
CAAATGGGCGGTAGGCGTGTACGGTGGGAGGTCTATATAAGCAGAGCTCGTTTAGTGAACCGTCAGATCT
CTAGAAGCTGGGTACCAGCTGCTAGCGCCACCATGGCCGTCATGGCGCCCCGAACCCTCGTCCTGCTACT
CTCGGGGGCCCTGGCCCTGACCCAGACCTGGGCGGGCTCCGAACAAAAGCTTATTTCTGAAGAGGACTTG
GGAGGATCCGCGCCCCTGTGCCTGTCTCAGCAGCTGAGGATGAAGGGCGACTACGTGTTGGGAGGGCTGT
TTCCGTTGGGCGAGGCAGAGGAGGCGGGTTTGAGATCACGGACTCGACCGAGCTCCCCCGTTTGTACCAG
ATTCTCCTCAAACGGCCTCCTGTGGGCTCTGGCTATGAAGATGGCCGTGGAGGAAATCAACAACAAGAGC
GATCTGCTGCCGGGACTGCGGCTGGGTTACGACCTGTTTGACACTTGTTCAGAACCTGTCGTGGCAATGA
AGCCCAGCCTGATGTTCCTGGCGAAGGCCGGTAGTAGGGACATAGCCGCCTACTGCAATTATACGCAGTA
CCAGCCCAGGGTGCTCGCTGTGATAGGCCCCCACAGCAGTGAGCTTGCGATGGTCACCGGTAAGTTCTTC
TCATTCTTCCTGATGCCCCAAGTGAGTTACGGCGCCAGCATGGAATTGCTTAGCGCGAGGGAGACCTTTC
CCAGTTTCTTTAGGACCGTTCCAAGCGATAGGGTACAACTGACCGCAGCGGCCGAGCTGTTGCAAGAATT
TGGCTGGAACTGGGTCGCCGCATTGGGCAGCGACGATGAATACGGGAGGCAAGGTCTGAGCATCTTCTCC
GCGCTGGCCGCAGCAAGGGGTATCTGTATCGCCCACGAGGGACTGGTCCCACTGCCTAGGGCCGATGACA
GCAGGCTCGGTAAAGTTCAGGACGTGCTCCACCAGGTAAACCAGAGTAGCGTGCAAGTGGTGTTGCTGTT
TGCCAGCGTCCATGCCGCGCACGCTCTGTTCAACTACAGCATCTCCAGCCGACTGTCCCCGAAGGTATGG
GTAGCGAGCGAGGCGTGGCTGACCAGCGACCTCGTTATGGGGCTCCCCGGTATGGCCCAGATGGGGACCG
TGCTTGGGTTTTTGCAGAGGGGTGCACAATTGCACGAGTTCCCCCAATACGTGAAAACGCACCTGGCCCT
GGCTACCGACCCCGCCTTCTGTAGTGCCCTTGGTGAGAGGGAGCAAGGACTGGAGGAGGATGTCGTAGGA
CAGAGGTGCCCCCAGTGCGACTGCATCACCTTGCAGAACGTGAGTGCTGGACTGAATCACCACCAGACGT
TCTCTGTGTATGCCGCCGTATACAGCGTCGCACAAGCTCTTCACAATACACTTCAGTGCAACGCGAGCGG
CTGTCCCGCGCAGGACCCGGTGAAACCCTGGCAGCTCCTTGAGAACATGTATAACCTCACCTTCCATGTT
GGCGGATTGCCCCTTCGCTTCGATAGCAGCGGAAACGTGGACATGGAGTACGATTTGAAACTCTGGGTGT
GGCAAGGCAGCGTGCCGAGGCTGCACGACGTGGGGAGATTCAACGGATCTCTCAGGACTGAGAGGCTTAA
GATCAGGTGGCACACCAGTGACAACCAGAAGCCTGTGAGCAGGTGCTCTAGGCAATGCCAAGAGGGACAG
GTCCGCAGGGTGAAGGGTTTTCATTCCTGCTGCTACGATTGTGTCGATTGCGAAGCCGGAAGCTATAGGC
AGAATCCCGATGATATCGCCTGTACATTTTGTGGGCAAGACGAGTGGAGCCCGGAGAGGAGCACAAGATG
TTTCAGACGAAGGAGTAGGTTTCTGGCCATCGCTATCCCCATCATGGGTATCGTTGCTGGCCTGGTTGTC
CTTGCAGCTGTAGTCACTGGAGCTGCGGTCGCTGCTGTGCTGTGGAGAAAGAAGAGCTCAGATTGACTCG
AGGCCGGCAAGGCCGGATCCAGACATGATAAGATACATTGATGAGTTTGGACAAACCACAACTAGAATGC
AGTGAAAAAAATGCTTTATTTGTGAAATTTGTGATGCTATTGCTTTATTTGTAACCATTATAAGCTGCAA
TAAACAAGTTAACAACAACAATTGCATTCATTTTATGTTTCAGGTTCAGGGGGAGGTGTGGGAGGTTTTT
TAAAGCAAGTAAAACCTCTACAAATGTGGTATGGCTGATTATGATCCGGCTGCCTCGCGCGTTTCGGTGA
TGACGGTGAAAACCTCTGACACATGCAGCTCCCGGAGACGGTCACAGCTTGTCTGTAAGCGGATGCCGGG
AGCAGACAAGCCCGTCAGGGCGCGTCAGCGGGTGTTGGCGGGTGTCGGGGCGCAGCCATGA
